Addgene plasmid #242926: pCK303.306
Purpose: Expression of an MS2 scRNA J306
Depositing lab: Jesse Zalatan. Depositing organization: University of Washington. Publication: Systematic Mapping of Bacterial CRISPRa Systems for Synergistic Gene Activation Reveals Antagonistic Effects. Kiattisewee C, Karanjia AV, Cardiff RAL, Olander KE, Leejareon P, Alvi SS, Carothers JM, Zalatan JG. ACS Synth Biol. 2025 Jul 22. doi: 10.1021/acssynbio.5c00358. PubMed 40693287.
Backbone
  Vector backbone: pCK441
  Vector type: CRISPR, Synthetic Biology
Growth in bacteria
  Bacterial resistance: Kanamycin, 50 μg/mL
  Growth temperature: 37°C
  Growth strain: DH5alpha
  Copy number: High Copy
Gene/Insert
  Gene/Insert name: scRNA MS2 J306
  Species: Synthetic
  Promoter: Bba_J23119
  Cloning method: Gibson Cloning
  Sequencing primers: 5′ gcttcccaaccttaccagag; 3′ taccgcctttgagtgagctg
Terms and licenses: Academic/Nonprofit Terms; Industry Terms: Not Available to Industry
Depositor comments: Please visit https://doi.org/10.1101/2025.05.14.654134 for bioRxiv preprint.
How to cite: pCK303.306 was a gift from Jesse Zalatan (Addgene plasmid # 242926 ; http://n2t.net/addgene:242926 ; RRID:Addgene_242926)
