[The description below was written by a language model from this plasmid's Addgene catalogue record and pLannotate feature annotations shown in this document.]
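Description:
pCK303.306 is a compact (about 2.6 kb) bacterial plasmid built on the pCK441 backbone for expressing a single scaffold RNA (scRNA) used in CRISPR activation (CRISPRa) experiments. It replicates in E. coli from a high-copy ColE1/pUC-type origin and is selected with kanamycin through the neo (nptII) aminoglycoside phosphotransferase gene. This gene is followed by a lambda t0 terminator and is accompanied by a short remnant of Tn5 transposase sequence, most likely carried over with the resistance cassette rather than serving any function.

The payload is a synthetic scRNA designated MS2 J306, transcribed from the strong constitutive BBa_J23119 promoter (annotated here in its SpeI-ended form). A short unannotated gap between the promoter and the scaffold is where the target-specifying spacer would sit, presumably corresponding to the "J306" target site, although the record does not define that site. Downstream lies the Streptococcus pyogenes Cas9 guide RNA scaffold, extended at its 3′ end with an MS2 stem loop. This hairpin binds the bacteriophage MS2 coat protein, so the RNA can both direct a Cas9 protein (typically nuclease-dead dCas9 in CRISPRa) to DNA and recruit an MCP-fused transcriptional activator to the same locus. Neither protein is encoded on this plasmid, so they must be supplied separately. An upstream bacterial terminator insulates the cassette, and a downstream rrnB region, including the 5S rRNA segment and T1 terminator, ends transcription. The small "capTEV" fragment annotation is probably a spurious match. The associated work concerns systematic mapping of bacterial CRISPRa systems for synergistic gene activation and its antagonistic effects.
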