Features (pLannotate 1.2.2; 11 found; start..end, strand, type, name):
     90..184     -  terminator     lambda t0 terminator: transcription terminator from phage lambda
    218..1009    -  CDS            neo: KKA2_KLEPN - Also known as kan, nptII. Experimental evidence at protein level: Swiss-Prot protein existence level 1. Resistance to kanamycin, neomycin, paromomycin, ribostamycin, butirosin and gentamicin B. From Klebsiella pneumoniae.
   1041..1160    -  CDS            tnpA (fragment): TN5P_ECOLX - Also known as tnp. Experimental evidence at protein level: Swiss-Prot protein existence level 1. Mediates transposition of transposon Tn5 by a 'cut and paste' mechanism. First, the monomeric transposase binds the 19 bp inverted DNA repeats flanking the transposon. Then, dimerization of the DNA- bound transposase creates a synaptic DNA complex. After nicking of the first DNA strand, excision of the transposon proceeds through a series of intermediates. The transposase then mediates the insertion of the transposon at a new site by strand transfer. The activity of the wild- type tran
   1210..1253    -  terminator     bacterial terminator: putative bacterial transcription terminator
   1271..1305    +  promoter       J23119(SpeI) promoter: bacterial promoter (Registry of Standard Biological Parts BBa J23119) modified to end with an SpeI site
   1326..1390    +  misc_RNA       gRNA scaffold (fragment): guide RNA scaffold for the Streptococcus pyogenes CRISPR/Cas9 system
   1389..1407    +  misc_RNA       MS2 stem loop: stem loop that binds the bacteriophage MS2 coat protein
   1475..1492    +  CDS            capTEV™ (fragment): composite tag for in vivo biotinylation, TEV protease cleavage, and 6xHis tagging
   1599..1714    +  ncRNA          5S rRNA: Accession: RF00001 - 5S ribosomal RNA
   1718..1764    +  terminator     rrnB T1 terminator: transcription terminator T1 from the E. coli rrnB gene
   1988..2576    -  rep_origin     ori: high-copy-number ColE1/pMB1/pBR322/pUC origin of replication
>Addgene plasmid #242926 | pCK303.306 | addgene full sequence | sequence record 489242 | Addgene NGS Result
GAAGATCCTTTGATCTTTTCTACGGGGTCTGACGCTCAGTGGAACGAAAACTCACGTTAAGGGATTTTGG
TCATGAGAGTACTGCTTGGATTCTCACCAATAAAAAACGCCCGGCGGCAACCGAGCGTTCTGAACAAATC
CAGATGGAGTTCTGAGGTCATTACTGGATCTATCAACAGGAGTCCAAGCGAGCTCTCGAACCCCAGAGTC
CCGCTCAGAAGAACTCGTCAAGAAGGCGATAGAAGGCGATGCGCTGCGAATCGGGAGCGGCGATACCGTA
AAGCACGAGGAAGCGGTCAGCCCATTCGCCGCCAAGCTCTTCAGCAATATCACGGGTAGCCAACGCTATG
TCCTGATAGCGGTCCGCCACACCCAGCCGGCCACAGTCGATGAATCCAGAAAAGCGGCCATTTTCCACCA
TGATATTCGGCAAGCAGGCATCGCCATGGGTCACGACGAGATCCTCGCCGTCGGGCATGCGCGCCTTGAG
CCTGGCGAACAGTTCGGCTGGCGCGAGCCCCTGATGCTCTTCGTCCAGATCATCCTGATCGACAAGACCG
GCTTCCATCCGAGTACGTGCTCGCTCGATGCGATGTTTCGCTTGGTGGTCGAATGGGCAGGTAGCCGGAT
CAAGCGTATGCAGCCGCCGCATTGCATCAGCCATGATGGATACTTTCTCGGCAGGAGCAAGGTGAGATGA
CAGGAGATCCTGCCCCGGCACTTCGCCCAATAGCAGCCAGTCCCTTCCCGCTTCAGTGACAACGTCGAGC
ACAGCTGCGCAAGGAACGCCCGTCGTGGCCAGCCACGATAGCCGCGCTGCCTCGTCCTGCAGTTCATTCA
GGGCACCGGACAGGTCGGTCTTGACAAAAAGAACCGGGCGCCCCTGCGCTGACAGCCGGAACACGGCGGC
ATCAGAGCAGCCGATTGTCTGTTGTGCCCAGTCATAGCCGAATAGCCTCTCCACCCAAGCGGCCGGAGAA
CCTGCGTGCAATCCATCTTGTTCAATCATGCGAAACGATCCTCATCCTGTCTCTTGATCAGATCATGATC
CCCTGCGCCATCAGATCCTTGGCGGCAAGAAAGCCATCCAGTTTACTTTGCAGGGCTTCCCAACCTTACC
AGAGGGCGCCCCAGCTGGCAATTCCGACGTCTAAGAAACCATTATTATCATGACATTAACCTATAAAAAT
AGGCGTATCACGAGGCAGAATTTCAGATAAAAAAAATCCTTAGCTTTCGCTAAGGATGATTTCTGGAATT
CTAAAGATCTTTGACAGCTAGCTCAGTCCTAGGTATAATACTAGTTTGTGTCCAGAACGCTCCGTGTTTT
AGAGCTAGAAATAGCAAGTTAAAATAAGGCTAGTCCGTTATCAACTTGAAAAAGTGGCACATGAGGATCA
CCCATGTGCTTTTTTTGAAGCTTGGGCCCGAACAAAAACTCATCTCAGAAGAGGATCTGAATAGCGCCGT
CGACCATCATCATCATCATCATTGAGTTTAAACGGTCTCCAGCTTGGCTGTTTTGGCGGATGAGAGAAGA
TTTTCAGCCTGATACAGATTAAATCAGAACGCAGAAGCGGTCTGATAAAACAGAATTTGCCTGGCGGCAG
TAGCGCGGTGGTCCCACCTGACCCCATGCCGAACTCAGAAGTGAAACGCCGTAGCGCCGATGGTAGTGTG
GGGTCTCCCCATGCGAGAGTAGGGAACTGCCAGGCATCAAATAAAACGAAAGGCTCAGTCGAAAGACTGG
GCCTTTCGTTTTATCTGTTGTTTGTCGGTGAACTGGATCCTTACTCGAGTCTAGACTGCAGGCTTCCTCG
CTCACTGACTCGCTGCGCTCGGTCGTTCGGCTGCGGCGAGCGGTATCAGCTCACTCAAAGGCGGTAATAC
GGTTATCCACAGAATCAGGGGATAACGCAGGAAAGAACATGTGAGCAAAAGGCCAGCAAAAGGCCAGGAA
CCGTAAAAAGGCCGCGTTGCTGGCGTTTTTCCACAGGCTCCGCCCCCCTGACGAGCATCACAAAAATCGA
CGCTCAAGTCAGAGGTGGCGAAACCCGACAGGACTATAAAGATACCAGGCGTTTCCCCCTGGAAGCTCCC
TCGTGCGCTCTCCTGTTCCGACCCTGCCGCTTACCGGATACCTGTCCGCCTTTCTCCCTTCGGGAAGCGT
GGCGCTTTCTCATAGCTCACGCTGTAGGTATCTCAGTTCGGTGTAGGTCGTTCGCTCCAAGCTGGGCTGT
GTGCACGAACCCCCCGTTCAGCCCGACCGCTGCGCCTTATCCGGTAACTATCGTCTTGAGTCCAACCCGG
TAAGACACGACTTATCGCCACTGGCAGCAGCCACTGGTAACAGGATTAGCAGAGCGAGGTATGTAGGCGG
TGCTACAGAGTTCTTGAAGTGGTGGCCTAACTACGGCTACACTAGAAGAACAGTATTTGGTATCTGCGCT
CTGCTGAAGCCAGTTACCTTCGGAAAAAGAGTTGGTAGCTCTTGATCCGGCAAACAAACCACCGCTGGTA
GCGGTGGTTTTTTTGTTTGCAAGCAGCAGATTACGCGCAGAAAAAAAGGATCTCAA
